>Addgene plasmid #179659 | CMVTO-TVMVP | addgene full sequence | sequence record 355641 | Addgene NGS Result
TGCGGTGGGCTCTATGGAGATCTATCGATGTTCTGGGGATGCGGTGGGCTCTATGGCTTCTGAGGCGGAA
AGAACCAGCTGGGGCTCTAGGGGGTATCCCC
[124 nt withheld, positions 102-225]
C
[91 nt withheld, positions 227-317]
AGGGTGATGGTTCACGTACCTAGAAGTTCCTATTCCGAAGTTCCTATTCTCTAGAAAGTATAGGAACTTC
CTTGGCCAAAAAGCCTGAACTCACCGCGACGTCTGTCGAGAAGTTTCTGATCGAAAAGTTCGACAGCGTC
TCCGACCTGATGCAGCTCTCGGAGGGCGAAGAATCTCGTGCTTTCAGCTTCGATGTAGGAGGGCGTGGAT
ATGTCCTGCGGGTAAATAGCTGCGCCGATGGTTTCTACAAAGATCGTTATGTTTATCGGCACTTTGCATC
GGCCGCGCTCCCGATTCCGGAAGTGCTTGACATTGGGGAATTCAGCGAGAGCCTGACCTATTGCATCTCC
CGCCGTGCACAGGGTGTCACGTTGCAAGACCTGCCTGAAACCGAACTGCCCGCTGTTCTGCAGCCGGTCG
CGGAGGCCATGGATGCGATCGCTGCGGCCGATCTTAGCCAGACGAGCGGGTTCGGCCCATTCGGACCGCA
AGGAATCGGTCAATACACTACATGGCGTGATTTCATATGCGCGATTGCTGATCCCCATGTGTATCACTGG
CAAACTGTGATGGACGACACCGTCAGTGCGTCCGTCGCGCAGGCTCTCGATGAGCTGATGCTTTGGGCCG
AGGACTGCCCCGAAGTCCGGCACCTCGTGCACGCGGATTTCGGCTCCAACAATGTCCTGACGGACAATGG
CCGCATAACAGCGGTCATTGACTGGAGCGAGGCGATGTTCGGGGATTCCCAATACGAGGTCGCCAACATC
TTCTTCTGGAGGCCGTGGTTGGCTTGTATGGAGCAGCAGACGCGCTACTTCGAGCGGAGGCATCCGGAGC
TTGCAGGATCGCCGCGGCTCCGGGCGTATATGCTCCGCATTGGTCTTGACCAACTCTATCAGAGCTTGGT
TGACGGCAATTTCGATGATGCAGCTTGGGCGCAGGGTCGATGCGACGCAATCGTCCGATCCGGAGCCGGG
ACTGTCGGGCGTACACAAATCGCCCGCAGAAGCGCGGCCGTCTGGACCGATGGCTGTGTAGAAGTACTCG
CCGATAGTGGAAACCGACGCCCCAGCACTCGTCCGAGGGCAAAGGAATAGCACGTACTACGAGATTTCGA
TTCCACCGCCGCCTTCTATGAAAGGTTGGGCTTCGGAATCGTTTTCCGGGACGCCGGCTGGATGATCCTC
CAGCGCGGGGATCTCATGCTGGAGTTCTTCGCCCACCCCAACTTGTTTATTGCAGCTTATAATGGTTACA
AATAAAGCAATAGCATCACAAATTTCACAAATAAAGCATTTTTTTCACTGCATTCTAGTTGTGGTTTGTC
CAAACTCATCAATGTATCTTATCATGTCTGTATACCGTCGACCTCTAGCTAGAGCTTGGCGTAATCATGG
TCATAGCTGTTTCCTGTGTGAAATTGTTATCCGCTCACAATTCCACACAACATACGAGCCGGAAGCATAA
AGTGTAAAGCCTGGGGTGCCTAATGAGTGAGCTAACTCACATTAATTGCGTTGCGCTCACTGCCCGCTTT
CCAGTCGGGAAACCTGTCGTGCCAGCTGCATTAATGAATCGGCCAACGCGCGGGGAGAGGCGGTTTGCGT
ATTGGGCGCTCTTCCGCTTCCTCGCTCACTGACTCGCTGCGCTCGGTCGTTCGGCTGCGGCGAGCGGTAT
CAGCTCACTCAAAGGCGGTAATACGGTTATCCACAGAATCAGGGGATAACGCAGGAAAGAACATGTGAGC
AAAAGGCCAGCAAAAGGCCAGGAACCGTAAAAAGGCCGCGTTGCTGGCGTTTTTCCATAGGCTCCGCCCC
CCTGACGAGCATCACAAAAATCGACGCTCAAGTCAGAGGTGGCGAAACCCGACAGGACTATAAAGATACC
AGGCGTTTCCCCCTGGAAGCTCCCTCGTGCGCTCTCCTGTTCCGACCCTGCCGCTTACCGGATACCTGTC
CGCCTTTCTCCCTTCGGGAAGCGTGGCGCTTTCTCATAGCTCACGCTGTAGGTATCTCAGTTCGGTGTAG
GTCGTTCGCTCCAAGCTGGGCTGTGTGCACGAACCCCCCGTTCAGCCCGACCGCTGCGCCTTATCCGGTA
ACTATCGTCTTGAGTCCAACCCGGTAAGACACGACTTATCGCCACTGGCAGCAGCCACTGGTAACAGGAT
TAGCAGAGCGAGGTATGTAGGCGGTGCTACAGAGTTCTTGAAGTGGTGGCCTAACTACGGCTACACTAGA
AGAACAGTATTTGGTATCTGCGCTCTGCTGAAGCCAGTTACCTTCGGAAAAAGAGTTGGTAGCTCTTGAT
CCGGCAAACAAACCACCGCTGGTAGCGGTGGTTTTTTTGTTTGCAAGCAGCAGATTACGCGCAGAAAAAA
AGGATCTCAAGAAGATCCTTTGATCTTTTCTACGGGGTCTGACGCTCAGTGGAACGAAAACTCACGTTAA
GGGATTTTGGTCATGAGATTATCAAAAAGGATCTTCACCTAGATCCTTTTAAATTAAAAATGAAGTTTTA
AATCAATCTAAAGTATATATGAGTAAACTTGGTCTGACAGTTACCAATGCTTAATCAGTGAGGCACCTAT
CTCAGCGATCTGTCTATTTCGTTCATCCATAGTTGCCTGACTCCCCGTCGTGTAGATAACTACGATACGG
GAGGGCTTACCATCTGGCCCCAGTGCTGCAATGATACCGCGAGACCCACGCTCACCGGCTCCAGATTTAT
CAGCAATAAACCAGCCAGCCGGAAGGGCCGAGCGCAGAAGTGGTCCTGCAACTTTATCCGCCTCCATCCA
GTCTATTAATTGTTGCCGGGAAGCTAGAGTAAGTAGTTCGCCAGTTAATAGTTTGCGCAACGTTGTTGCC
ATTGCTACAGGCATCGTGGTGTCACGCTCGTCGTTTGGTATGGCTTCATTCAGCTCCGGTTCCCAACGAT
CAAGGCGAGTTACATGATCCCCCATGTTGTGCAAAAAAGCGGTTAGCTCCTTCGGTCCTCCGATCGTTGT
CAGAAGTAAGTTGGCCGCAGTGTTATCACTCATGGTTATGGCAGCACTGCATAATTCTCTTACTGTCATG
CCATCCGTAAGATGCTTTTCTGTGACTGGTGAGTACTCAACCAAGTCATTCTGAGAATAGTGTATGCGGC
GACCGAGTTGCTCTTGCCCGGCGTCAATACGGGATAATACCGCGCCACATAGCAGAACTTTAAAAGTGCT
CATCATTGGAAAACGTTCTTCGGGGCGAAAACTCTCAAGGATCTTACCGCTGTTGAGATCCAGTTCGATG
TAACCCACTCGTGCACCCAACTGATCTTCAGCATCTTTTACTTTCACCAGCGTTTCTGGGTGAGCAAAAA
CAGGAAGGCAAAATGCCGCAAAAAAGGGAATAAGGGCGACACGGAAATGTTGAATACTCATACTCTTCCT
TTTTCAATATTATTGAAGCATTTATCAGGGTTATTGTCTCATGAGCGGATACATATTTGAATGTATTTAG
AAAAATAAACAAATAGGGGTTCCGCGCACATTTCCCCGAAAAGTGCCACCTGACGTCGACGGATCGGGAG
ATCTCCCGATCCCCTATGGTGCACTCTCAGTACAATCTGCTCTGATGCCGCATAGTTAAGCCAGTATCTG
CTCCCTGCTTGTGTGTTGGAGGTCGCTGAGTAGTGCGCGAGCAAAATTTAAGCTACAACAAGGCAAGGCT
TGACCGACAATTGCATGAAGAATCTGCTTAGGGTTAGGCGTTTTGCGCTGCTTCGTACGGGCCAGATATA
CGCGTTGACATTGATTATTGACTAGTTATTAATAGTAATCAATTACGGGGTCATTAGTTCATAGCCCATA
TATGGAGTTCCGCGTTACATAACTTACGGTAAATGGCCCGCCTGGCTGACCGCCCAACGACCCCCGCCCA
TTGACGTCAATAATGACGTATGTTCCCATAGTAACGCCAATAGGGACTTTCCATTGACGTCAATGGGTGG
AGTATTTACGGTAAACTGCCCACTTGGCAGTACATCAAGTGTATCATATGCCAAGTACGCCCCCTATTGA
CGTCAATGACGGTAAATGGCCCGCCTGGCATTATGCCCAGTACATGACCTTATGGGACTTTCCTACTTGG
CAGTACATCTACGTATTAGTCATCGCTATTACCATGGTGATGCGGTTTTGGCAGTACATCAATGGGCGTG
GATAGCGGTTTGACTCACGGGGATTTCCAAGTCTCCACCCCATTGACGTCAATGGGAGTTTGTTTTGGCA
CCAAAATCAACGGGACTTTCCAAAATGTCGTAACAACTCCGCCCCATTGACGCAAATGGGCGGTAGGCGT
GTACGGTGGGAGGTCTATATAAGCAGAGCTCTCCCTATCAGTGATAGAGATCTCCCTATCAGTGATAGAG
ATCGTCGACGAGCTCGTTTAGTGAACCGTCAGATCGCCTGGAGACGCCATCCACGCTGTTTTGACCTCCA
TAGAAGACACCGGGACCGATCCAGCCTCCGGACTCTAGCGTTTAAACTTAAGCTTCGCCACCATGGGATC
CTCAAAAGCACTCCTGAAGGGAGTCCGCGACTTTAATCCTATATCAGCGTGTGTATGTTTGCTTGAAAAC
TCCTCTGATGGGCATTCAGAAAGGCTTTTTGGTATTGGGTTTGGTCCCTACATAATAGCAAACCAACACC
TGTTTCGACGCAATAACGGCGAGCTTACGATTAAGACGATGCACGGGGAATTTAAAGTGAAAAACAGCAC
ACAATTGCAAATGAAACCCGTCGAAGGGAGAGACATCATTGTAATAAAGATGGCAAAGGATTTCCCACCC
TTTCCGCAGAAATTGAAATTCCGGCAACCTACTATAAAGGATCGAGTTTGTATGGTTTCTACGAACTTTC
AGCAAAAATCAGTCTCCTCCCTCGTGTCCGAATCCTCTCACATCGTTCACAAGGAAGATACCAGTTTCTG
GCAGCATTGGATTACCACAAAAGACGGGCAGTGCGGCTCACCGCTGGTGTCTATCATTGACGGGAACATT
CTGGGAATCCACTCCCTGACACACACCACTAACGGCTCAAACTATTTCGTTGAGTTCCCAGAGAAGTTCG
TAGCTACATATCTGGACGCTGCGGACGGCTGGTGCAAGAACTGGAAATTCAACGCGGACAAGATTTCATG
GGGTAGTTTCACGCTTGTCGAAGACGCGCCCGAGGACGACTTTATGGCGAAAAAAACCGTGGCTGCTATT
ATGGATAGCTAGCTCGAGGAGGGCCCGAACAAAAACTCATCTCAGAAGAGGATCTGAATAGCGCCGTCGA
CCATCATCATAATCATCATTGAGTTTAAACCCGCTGATCAGCCTCGACTGTGCCTTCTAGTTGCCAGCCA
TCTGTTGTTTGCCCCTCCCCCGTGCCTTCCTTGACCCTGGAAGGTGCCACTCCCACTGTCCTTTCCTAAT
AAAATGAGGAAATTGCATCGCATTGTCTGAGTAGGTGTCATTCTATTCTGGGGGGTGGGGTGGGGCAGGA
CAGCAAGGGGGAGGATTGGGAAGACAATAGCAGGCATGCTGGGGA
Features (pLannotate 1.2.2; 22 found; start..end, strand, type, name):
     33..56      +  polyA_signal   bGH poly(A) signal (fragment): bovine growth hormone polyadenylation signal
     60..81      +  promoter       SV40 promoter (fragment): SV40 enhancer and early promoter
    102..335     +  rep_origin     f1 ori (fragment) (sequence partly withheld): f1 bacteriophage origin of replication; arrow indicates direction of (+) strand synthesis
    340..387     +  protein_bind   FRT: FLP-mediated recombination occurs in the 8-bp core sequence TCTAGAAA (Turan and Bode, 2011). FLP recombinase from the Saccharomyces cerevisiae 2μ plasmid
    395..1417    +  CDS            HygR: aminoglycoside phosphotransferase from E. coli; aph(4)-Ia; confers resistance to hygromycin
   1427..1552    +  CDS            ble (fragment): BLE_KLEPN - Experimental evidence at protein level: Swiss-Prot protein existence level 1. Binding protein with a strong affinity to the bleomycin family of antibiotics. Binds to CL990; an antimitotic-antibiotic compound. From Klebsiella pneumoniae.
   1547..1668    +  polyA_signal   SV40 poly(A) signal: SV40 polyadenylation signal
   1741..1757    -  protein_bind   lac operator: The lac repressor binds to the lac operator to inhibit transcription in E. coli. This inhibition can be relieved by adding lactose or isopropyl-β-D-thiogalactopyranoside (IPTG). lac repressor encoded by lacI
   1765..1795    -  promoter       lac promoter: promoter for the E. coli lac operon
   1810..1831    -  protein_bind   CAP binding site: CAP binding activates transcription in the presence of cAMP. E. coli catabolite activator protein
   1844..1936    -  CDS            lacI (fragment): lac repressor; lacI; The lac repressor binds to the lac operator to inhibit transcription in E. coli. This inhibition can be relieved by adding lactose or isopropyl-β-D-thiogalactopyranoside (IPTG).
   2119..2707    -  rep_origin     ori: high-copy-number ColE1/pMB1/pBR322/pUC origin of replication
   2878..3738    -  CDS            AmpR: β-lactamase; bla; confers resistance to ampicillin, carbenicillin, and related antibiotics
   3739..3843    -  promoter       AmpR promoter: bla
   3902..3954    -  misc_feature   bom (fragment): basis of mobility region from pBR322
   4104..4483    +  enhancer       CMV enhancer: human cytomegalovirus immediate early enhancer
   4484..4687    +  promoter       CMV promoter: human cytomegalovirus (CMV) immediate early promoter
   4689..4708    +  promoter       PLtetO-1 promoter (fragment): modified phage lambda PL promoter with tet operator sites (Lutz and Bujard, 1997)
   4710..4729    +  promoter       PLtetO-1 promoter (fragment): modified phage lambda PL promoter with tet operator sites (Lutz and Bujard, 1997)
   4737..4770    +  promoter       TRE3GV promoter (fragment): 3rd-generation Tet-responsive promoter that can be activated by binding of Tet-On® 3G, optimized for retroviral and lentiviral vectors
   4869..5573    +  CDS            POLG_TVMV (fragment): Experimental evidence at protein level: Swiss-Prot protein existence level 1. [Nuclear inclusion protein A]: has RNA-binding and proteolytic activities. From Tobacco vein mottling virus (TVMV).
   5685..17      +  polyA_signal   bGH poly(A) signal (across the origin): bovine growth hormone polyadenylation signal
