[The description below was written by a language model from this plasmid's Addgene catalogue record and pLannotate feature annotations shown in this document.]
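Description:
CMVTO-TVMVP is a 5.9 kb mammalian expression plasmid built on the CMVTO-FlpIn backbone and carrying the tobacco vein mottling virus protease (TVMVP). The open reading frame, annotated as the portion of the TVMV polyprotein that matches the nuclear inclusion protein A protease and listed in the record as a synthetic insert, sits downstream of the human cytomegalovirus immediate-early enhancer and promoter. Two short tet operator matches lie immediately after the promoter. These were picked up by the annotation software as fragments of PLtetO-1 and TRE3G promoters, and they fit the "TO" in the plasmid name. With this arrangement, transcription should be constitutive in ordinary cells but repressible in cells that express the Tet repressor, with tetracycline or doxycycline relieving the repression. A bovine growth hormone polyadenylation signal terminates the transcript. No epitope tag or reporter is annotated on the protease.

The backbone also contains an FRT site placed directly upstream of a hygromycin resistance coding sequence, which is followed by an SV40 poly(A) signal and has no annotated promoter of its own. This is the usual Flp-In layout: FLP-mediated recombination into a genomic FRT landing pad places the hygromycin gene behind a resident promoter, so correctly integrated stable lines can be selected. The plasmid can also be used for transient transfection. In bacteria it is maintained at high copy from a ColE1/pUC-type origin with ampicillin selection. Fragments of f1 ori, lac regulatory elements and a ble remnant are backbone leftovers. The associated publication concerns protease-controlled secretion and display of intercellular signals, which suggests the plasmid supplies a site-specific viral protease as an input for engineered protein circuits in mammalian cells.
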