Addgene plasmid #179659: CMVTO-TVMVP
Purpose: Tobacco Vein Mottling Viral Protease
Depositing lab: Xiaojing Gao. Depositing organization: Stanford University. Publication: Protease-controlled secretion and display of intercellular signals. Vlahos AE, Kang J, Aldrete CA, Zhu R, Chong LS, Elowitz MB, Gao XJ. Nat Commun. 2022 Feb 17;13(1):912. doi: 10.1038/s41467-022-28623-y. PubMed 35177637.
Backbone
  Vector backbone: CMVTO-FlpIn
  Vector type: Mammalian Expression
Growth in bacteria
  Bacterial resistance: Ampicillin, 100 μg/mL
  Growth temperature: 37°C
  Growth strain: DH5alpha
  Copy number: High Copy
Gene/Insert
  Gene/Insert name: TVMVP
  Species: Synthetic
Terms and licenses: Academic/Nonprofit Terms; Industry Terms: Not Available to Industry
How to cite: CMVTO-TVMVP was a gift from Xiaojing Gao (Addgene plasmid # 179659 ; http://n2t.net/addgene:179659 ; RRID:Addgene_179659)
